>Addgene plasmid #48957 | pLEG(R1-R4) #BGV057 | depositor partial sequence | sequence record 71784 | Full sequence
TGGAAGGGCTAATTCACTCCCAAAGAAGACAAGATATCCTTGATCTGTGGATCTACCACACACAAGGCTA
CTTCCCTGATTAGCAGAACTACACACCAGGGCCAGGGGTCAGATATCCACTGACCTTTGGATGGTGCTAC
AAGCTAGTACCAGTTGAGCCAGATAAGGTAGAAGAGGCCAATAAAGGAGAGAACACCAGCTTGTTACACC
CTGTGAGCCTGCATGGGATGGATGACCCGGAGAGAGAAGTGTTAGAGTGGAGGTTTGACAGCCGCCTAGC
ATTTCATCACGTGGCCCGAGAGCTGCATCCGGAGTACTTCAAGAACTGCTGATATCGAGCTTGCTACAAG
GGACTTTCCGCTGGGGACTTTCCAGGGAGGCGTGGCCTGGGCGGGACTGGGGAGTGGCGAGCCCTCAGAT
CCTGCATATAAGCAGCTGCTTTTTGCCTGTACTGGGTCTCTCTGGTTAGACCAGATCTGAGCCTGGGAGC
TCTCTGGCTAACTAGGGAACCCACTGCTTAAGCCTCAATAAAGCTTGCCTTGAGTGCTTCAAGTAGTGTG
TGCCCGTCTGTTGTGTGACTCTGGTAACTAGAGATCCCTCAGACCCTTTTAGTCAGTGTGGAAAATCTCT
AGCAGTGGCGCCCGAACAGGGACTTGAAAGCGAAAGGGAAACCAGAGGAGCTCTCTCGACGCAGGACTCG
GCTTGCTGAAGCGCGCACGGCAAGAGGCGAGGGGCGGCGACTGGTGAGTACGCCAAAAATTTTGACTAGC
GGAGGCTAGAAGGAGAGAGATGGGTGCGAGAGCGTCAGTATTAAGCGGGGGAGAATTAGATCGCGATGGG
AAAAAATTCGGTTAAGGCCAGGGGGAAAGAAAAAATATAAATTAAAACATATAGTATGGGCAAGCAGGGA
GCTAGAACGATTCGCAGTTAATCCTGGCCTGTTAGAAACATCAGAAGGCTGTAGACAAATACTGGGACAG
CTACAACCATCCCTTCAGACAGGATCAGAAGAACTTAGATCATTATATAATACAGTAGCAACCCTCTATT
GTGTGCATCAAAGGATAGAGATAAAAGACACCAAGGAAGCTTTAGACAAGATAGAGGAAGAGCAAAACAA
AAGTAAGACCACCGCACAGCAAGCGGCCGGCCGCTGATCTTCAGACCTGGAGGAGGAGATATGAGGGACA
ATTGGAGAAGTGAATTATATAAATATAAAGTAGTAAAAATTGAACCATTAGGAGTAGCACCCACCAAGGC
AAAGAGAAGAGTGGTGCAGAGAGAAAAAAGAGCAGTGGGAATAGGAGCTTTGTTCCTTGGGTTCTTGGGA
GCAGCAGGAAGCACTATGGGCGCAGCGTCAATGACGCTGACGGTACAGGCCAGACAATTATTGTCTGGTA
TAGTGCAGCAGCAGAACAATTTGCTGAGGGCTATTGAGGCGCAACAGCATCTGTTGCAACTCACAGTCTG
GGGCATCAAGCAGCTCCAGGCAAGAATCCTGGCTGTGGAAAGATACCTAAAGGATCAACAGCTCCTGGGG
ATTTGGGGTTGCTCTGGAAAACTCATTTGCACCACTGCTGTGCCTTGGAATGCTAGTTGGAGTAATAAAT
CTCTGGAACAGATTTGGAATCACACGACCTGGATGGAGTGGGACAGAGAAATTAACAATTACACAAGCTT
AATACACTCCTTAATTGAAGAATCGCAAAACCAGCAAGAAAAGAATGAACAAGAATTATTGGAATTAGAT
AAATGGGCAAGTTTGTGGAATTGGTTTAACATAACAAATTGGCTGTGGTATATAAAATTATTCATAATGA
TAGTAGGAGGCTTGGTAGGTTTAAGAATAGTTTTTGCTGTACTTTCTATAGTGAATAGAGTTAGGCAGGG
ATATTCACCATTATCGTTTCAGACCCACCTCCCAACCCCGAGGGGACCCGACAGGCCCGAAGGAATAGAA
GAAGAAGGTGGAGAGAGAGACAGAGACAGATCCATTCGATTAGTGAACGGATCGGCACTGCGTGCGCCAA
TTCTGCAGACAAATGGCAGTATTCATCCACAATTTTAAAAGAAAAGGGGGGATTGGGGGGTACAGTGCAG
GGGAAAGAATAGTAGACATAATAGCAACAGACATACAAACTAAAGAATTACAAAAACAAATTACAAAAAT
TCAAAATTTTCGGGTTTATTACAGGGACAGCAGAGATCCAGTTTGGTTAGTACCGGGCCCGCTCTAGTCC
GGAATCAGTCCTGCTCCTCGGCCACGAAGTGCACGCAGTTGCCGGCCGGGTCGCGCAGGGCGAACTCCCG
CCCCCACGGCTGCTCGCCGATCTCGGTCATGGCCGGCCCGGAGGCGTCCCGGAAGTTCGTGGACACGACC
TCCGACCACTCGGCGTACAGCTCGTCCAGGCCGCGCACCCACACCCAGGCCAGGGTGTTGTCCGGCACCA
CCTGGTCCTGGACCGCGCTGATGAACAGGGTCACGTCGTCCCGGACCACACCGGCGAAGTCGTCCTCCAC
GAAGTCCCGGGAGAACCCGAGCCGGTCGGTCCAGAACTCGACCGCTCCGGCGACGTCGCGCGCGGTGAGC
ACCGGAACGGCACTGGTCAACTTGGCCATGGTGGCCCTCCTATAGTGAGTCGTATTATACTATGCCGATA
TACTATGCCGATGATTAATTGTCAACACGTGCTGCAGGTCCGAGGTTCTAGACGTATTACCGCCATGCAT
TAGTTATTAATAGTAATCAATTACGGGGTCATTAGTTCATAGCCCATATATGGAGTTCCGCGTTACATAA
CTTACGGTAAATGGCCCGCCTGGCTGACCGCCCAACGACCCCCGCCCATTGACGTCAATAATGACGTATG
TTCCCATAGTAACGCCAATAGGGACTTTCCATTGACGTCAATGGGTGGAGTATTTACGGTAAACTGCCCA
CTTGGCAGTACATCAAGTGTATCATATGCCAAGTACGCCCCCTATTGACGTCAATGACGGTAAATGGCCC
GCCTGGCATTATGCCCAGTACATGACCTTATGGGACTTTCCTACTTGGCAGTACATCTACGTATTAGTCA
TCGCTATTACCATGGTGATGCGGTTTTGGCAGTACATCAATGGGCGTGGATAGCGGTTTGACTCACGGGG
ATTTCCAAGTCTCCACCCCATTGACGTCAATGGGAGTTTGTTTTGGCACCAAAATCAACGGGACTTTCCA
AAATGTCGTAACAACTCCGCCCCATTGACGCAAATGGGCGGTAGGCGTGTACGGTGGGAGGTCTATATAA
GCAGAGCTCGTTTAGTGAACCGTCAGATCGCCTGGAGACGCCATCCACGCTGTTTTGACCTCCATAGAAG
ACACCGACTCTACTAGAGGATCTGCTAGCACAAGTTTGTACAAAAAAGCTGAACGAGAAACGTAAAATGA
TATAAATATCAATATATTAAATTAGATTTTGCATAAAAAACAGACTACATAATACTGTAAAACACAACAT
ATCCAGTCACTATGGCCGGCGCGGCCGCATTAGGCACCCCAGGCTTTACACTTTATGCTTCCGGCTCGTA
TAATGTGTGGATTTTGAGTTAGGATCCGTCGAGATTTTCAGGAGCTAAGGAAGCTAAAATGGAGAAAAAA
ATCACTGGATATACCACCGTTGATATATCCCAATGGCATCGTAAAGAACATTTTGAGGCATTTCAGTCAG
TTGCTCAATGTACCTATAACCAGACCGTTCAGCTGGATATTACGGCCTTTTTAAAGACCGTAAAGAAAAA
TAAGCACAAGTTTTATCCGGCCTTTATTCACATTCTTGCCCGCCTGATGAATGCTCATCCGGAATTCCGT
ATGGCAATGAAAGACGGTGAGCTGGTGATATGGGATAGTGTTCACCCTTGTTACACCGTTTTCCATGAGC
AAACTGAAACGTTTTCATCGCTCTGGAGTGAATACCACGACGATTTCCGGCAGTTTCTACACATATATTC
GCAAGATGTGGCGTGTTACGGTGAAAACCTGGCCTATTTCCCTAAAGGGTTTATTGAGAATATGTTTTTC
GTCTCAGCCAATCCCTGGGTGAGTTTCACCAGTTTTGATTTAAACGTGGCCAATATGGACAACTTCTTCG
CCCCCGTTTTCACCATGGGCAAATATTATACGCAAGGCGACAAGGTGCTGATGCCGCTGGCGATTCAGGT
TCATCATGCCGTTTGTGATGGCTTCCATGTCGGCAGAATGCTTAATGAATTACAACAGTACTGCGATGAG
TGGCAGGCGGGGCGTAATCTAGAGGATCCGGCTTACTAAAAGCCAGATAACAGTATGCGTATTTGCGCGC
TGATTTTTGCGGTATAAGAATATATACTGATATGTATACCCGAAGTATGTCAAAAAGAGGTATGCTATGA
AGCAGCGTATTACAGTGACAGTTGACAGCGACAGCTATCAGTTGCTCAAGGCATATATGATGTCAATATC
TCCGGTCTGGTAAGCACAACCATGCAGAATGAAGCCCGTCGTCTGCGTGCCGAACGCTGGAAAGCGGAAA
ATCAGGAAGGGATGGCTGAGGTCGCCCGGTTTATTGAAATGAACGGCTCTTTTGCTGACGAGAACAGGGG
CTGGTGAAATGCAGTTTAAGGTTTACACCTATAAAAGAGAGAGCCGTTATCGTCTGTTTGTGGATGTACA
GAGTGATATTATTGACACGCCCGGGCGACGGATGGTGATCCCCCTGGCCAGTGCACGTCTGCTGTCAGAT
AAAGTCCCCCGTGAACTTTACCCGGTGGTGCATATCGGGGATGAAAGCTGGCGCATGATGACCACCGATA
TGGCCAGTGTGCCGGTCTCCGTTATCGGGGAAGAAGTGGCTGATCTCAGCCACCGCGAAAATGACATCAA
AAACGCCATTAACCTGATGTTCTGGGGAATATAAATGTCAGGCTCCCTTATACACAGCCAGTCTGCAGGT
CGACGATATCGGCGCGCCACTAGTCCATAGTGACTGGATATGTTGTGTTTTACAGTATTATGTAGTCTGT
TTTTTATGCAAAATCTAATTTAATATATTGATATTTATATCATTTTACGTTTCTCGTTCAACTTTTCTAT
ACAAAGTTGCCCGGGGTTAACAATCAACCTCTGGATTACAAAATTTGTGAAAGATTGACTGGTATTCTTA
ACTATGTTGCTCCTTTTACGCTATGTGGATACGCTGCTTTAATGCCTTTGTATCATGCTATTGCTTCCCG
TATGGCTTTCATTTTCTCCTCCTTGTATAAATCCTGGTTGCTGTCTCTTTATGAGGAGTTGTGGCCCGTT
GTCAGGCAACGTGGCGTGGTGTGCACTGTGTTTGCTGACGCAACCCCCACTGGTTGGGGCATTGCCACCA
CCTGTCAGCTCCTTTCCGGGACTTTCGCTTTCCCCCTCCCTATTGCCACGGCGGAACTCATCGCCGCCTG
CCTTGCCCGCTGCTGGACAGGGGCTCGGCTGTTGGGCACTGACAATTCCGTGGTGTTGTCGGGGAAGCTG
ACGTCCTTTCCATGGCTGCTCGCCTGTGTTGCCACCTGGATTCTGCGCGGGACGTCCTTCTGCTACGTCC
CTTCGGCCCTCAATCCAGCGGACCTTCCTTCCCGCGGCCTGCTGCCGGCTCTGCGGCCTCTTCCGCGTCT
TCGCCTTCGCCCTCAGACGAGTCGGATCTCCCTTTGGGCCGCCTCCCCGCCTGGAATTAATTCTGCAGTC
GAGACCTAGAAAAACATGGAGCAATCACAAGTAGCAATACAGCAGCTACCAATGCTGATTGTGCCTGGCT
AGAAGCACAAGAGGAGGAGGAGGTGGGTTTTCCAGTCACACCTCAGGTACCTTTAAGACCAATGACTTAC
AAGGCAGCTGTAGATCTTAGCCACTTTTTAAAAGAAAAGAGGGGACTGGAAGGGCTAATTCACTCCCAAC
GAAGACAAGATCTGCTTTTTGCTTGTACTGGGTCTCTCTGGTTAGACCAGATCTGAGCCTGGGAGCTCTC
TGGCTAACTAGGGAACCCACTGCTTAAGCCTCAATAAAGCTTGCCTTGAGTGCTTCAAGTAGTGTGTGCC
CGTCTGTTGTGTGACTCTGGTAACTAGAGATCCCTCAGACCCTTTTAGTCAGTGTGGAAAATCTCTAGCA
GTAGTAGTTCATGTCATCTTATTATTCAGTATTTATAACTTGCAAAGAAATGAATATCAGAGAGTGAGAG
GCCTTGACATTGTTTAAACCCGCTGATCAGCCTCGACTGTGCCTTCTAGTTGCCAGCCATCTGTTGTTTG
CCCCTCCCCCGTGCCTTCCTTGACCCTGGAAGGTGCCACTCCCACTGTCCTTTCCTAATAAAATGAGGAA
ATTGCATCGCATTGTCTGAGTAGGTGTCATTCTATTCTGGGGGGTGGGGTGGGGCAGGACAGCAAGGGGG
AGGATTGGGAAGACAATAGCAGGCATGCTGGGGATGCGGTGGGCTCTATGGCTTCTGAGGCGGAAAGAAC
CAGCTGGGGCTCTAGGGGGTATCCCC
[124 nt withheld, positions 6537-6660]
C
[91 nt withheld, positions 6662-6752]
A
[49 nt withheld, positions 6754-6802]
CCTTTGACGTTGGAGTCCACGTTCTTT
[37 nt withheld, positions 6830-6866]
ACCCTATCTCGGTCTATTCTTTTGATTTATAAGGGATTTTGCCGATTTCGGCCTATTGGTTAAAAAATGA
GCTGATTTAACAAAAATTTAACGCGAATTAATTCTGTGGAATGTGTGTCAGTTAGGGTGTGGAAAGTCCC
CAGGCTCCCCAGCAGGCAGAAGTATGCAAAGCATGCATCTCAATTAGTCAGCAACCAGGTGTGGAAAGTC
CCCAGGCTCCCCAGCAGGCAGAAGTATGCAAAGCATGCATCTCAATTAGTCAGCAACCATAGTCCCGCCC
CTAACTCCGCCCATCCCGCCCCTAACTCCGCCCAGTTCCGCCCATTCTCCGCCCCATGGCTGACTAATTT
TTTTTATTTATGCAGAGGCCGAGGCCGCCTCTGCCTCTGAGCTATTCCAGAAGTAGTGAGGAGGCTTTTT
TGGAGGCCTAGGCTTTTGCAAAAAGCTCCCGGGAGCTTGTATATCCATTTTCGGATCTGATCAGCACGTG
ATGAAAAAGCCTGAACTCACCGCGACGTCTGTCGAGAAGTTTCTGATCGAAAAGTTCGACAGCGTCTCCG
ACCTGATGCAGCTCTCGGAGGGCGAAGAATCTCGTGCTTTCAGCTTCGATGTAGGAGGGCGTGGATATGT
CCTGCGGGTAAATAGCTGCGCCGATGGTTTCTACAAAGATCGTTATGTTTATCGGCACTTTGCATCGGCC
GCGCTCCCGATTCCGGAAGTGCTTGACATTGGGGAATTCAGCGAGAGCCTGACCTATTGCATCTCCCGCC
GTGCACAGGGTGTCACGTTGCAAGACCTGCCTGAAACCGAACTGCCCGCTGTTCTGCAGCCGGTCGCGGA
GGCCATGGATGCGATCGCTGCGGCCGATCTTAGCCAGACGAGCGGGTTCGGCCCATTCGGACCGCAAGGA
ATCGGTCAATACACTACATGGCGTGATTTCATATGCGCGATTGCTGATCCCCATGTGTATCACTGGCAAA
CTGTGATGGACGACACCGTCAGTGCGTCCGTCGCGCAGGCTCTCGATGAGCTGATGCTTTGGGCCGAGGA
CTGCCCCGAAGTCCGGCACCTCGTGCACGCGGATTTCGGCTCCAACAATGTCCTGACGGACAATGGCCGC
ATAACAGCGGTCATTGACTGGAGCGAGGCGATGTTCGGGGATTCCCAATACGAGGTCGCCAACATCTTCT
TCTGGAGGCCGTGGTTGGCTTGTATGGAGCAGCAGACGCGCTACTTCGAGCGGAGGCATCCGGAGCTTGC
AGGATCGCCGCGGCTCCGGGCGTATATGCTCCGCATTGGTCTTGACCAACTCTATCAGAGCTTGGTTGAC
GGCAATTTCGATGATGCAGCTTGGGCGCAGGGTCGATGCGACGCAATCGTCCGATCCGGAGCCGGGACTG
TCGGGCGTACACAAATCGCCCGCAGAAGCGCGGCCGTCTGGACCGATGGCTGTGTAGAAGTACTCGCCGA
TAGTGGAAACCGACGCCCCAGCACTCGTCCGAGGGCAAAGGAATAGCACGTGCTACGAGATTTCGATTCC
ACCGCCGCCTTCTATGAAAGGTTGGGCTTCGGAATCGTTTTCCGGGACGCCGGCTGGATGATCCTCCAGC
GCGGGGATCTCATGCTGGAGTTCTTCGCCCACCCCAACTTGTTTATTGCAGCTTATAATGGTTACAAATA
AAGCAATAGCATCACAAATTTCACAAATAAAGCATTTTTTTCACTGCATTCTAGTTGTGGTTTGTCCAAA
CTCATCAATGTATCTTATCATGTCTGTATACCGTCGACCTCTAGCTAGAGCTTGGCGTAATCATGGTCAT
AGCTGTTTCCTGTGTGAAATTGTTATCCGCTCACAATTCCACACAACATACGAGCCGGAAGCATAAAGTG
TAAAGCCTGGGGTGCCTAATGAGTGAGCTAACTCACATTAATTGCGTTGCGCTCACTGCCCGCTTTCCAG
TCGGGAAACCTGTCGTGCCAGCTGCATTAATGAATCGGCCAACGCGCGGGGAGAGGCGGTTTGCGTATTG
GGCGCTCTTCCGCTTCCTCGCTCACTGACTCGCTGCGCTCGGTCGTTCGGCTGCGGCGAGCGGTATCAGC
TCACTCAAAGGCGGTAATACGGTTATCCACAGAATCAGGGGATAACGCAGGAAAGAACATGTGAGCAAAA
GGCCAGCAAAAGGCCAGGAACCGTAAAAAGGCCGCGTTGCTGGCGTTTTTCCATAGGCTCCGCCCCCCTG
ACGAGCATCACAAAAATCGACGCTCAAGTCAGAGGTGGCGAAACCCGACAGGACTATAAAGATACCAGGC
GTTTCCCCCTGGAAGCTCCCTCGTGCGCTCTCCTGTTCCGACCCTGCCGCTTACCGGATACCTGTCCGCC
TTTCTCCCTTCGGGAAGCGTGGCGCTTTCTCATAGCTCACGCTGTAGGTATCTCAGTTCGGTGTAGGTCG
TTCGCTCCAAGCTGGGCTGTGTGCACGAACCCCCCGTTCAGCCCGACCGCTGCGCCTTATCCGGTAACTA
TCGTCTTGAGTCCAACCCGGTAAGACACGACTTATCGCCACTGGCAGCAGCCACTGGTAACAGGATTAGC
AGAGCGAGGTATGTAGGCGGTGCTACAGAGTTCTTGAAGTGGTGGCCTAACTACGGCTACACTAGAAGAA
CAGTATTTGGTATCTGCGCTCTGCTGAAGCCAGTTACCTTCGGAAAAAGAGTTGGTAGCTCTTGATCCGG
CAAACAAACCACCGCTGGTAGCGGTGGTTTTTTTGTTTGCAAGCAGCAGATTACGCGCAGAAAAAAAGGA
TCTCAAGAAGATCCTTTGATCTTTTCTACGGGGTCTGACGCTCAGTGGAACGAAAACTCACGTTAAGGGA
TTTTGGTCATGAGATTATCAAAAAGGATCTTCACCTAGATCCTTTTAAATTAAAAATGAAGTTTTAAATC
AATCTAAAGTATATATGAGTAAACTTGGTCTGACAGTTACCAATGCTTAATCAGTGAGGCACCTATCTCA
GCGATCTGTCTATTTCGTTCATCCATAGTTGCCTGACTCCCCGTCGTGTAGATAACTACGATACGGGAGG
GCTTACCATCTGGCCCCAGTGCTGCAATGATACCGCGAGACCCACGCTCACCGGCTCCAGATTTATCAGC
AATAAACCAGCCAGCCGGAAGGGCCGAGCGCAGAAGTGGTCCTGCAACTTTATCCGCCTCCATCCAGTCT
ATTAATTGTTGCCGGGAAGCTAGAGTAAGTAGTTCGCCAGTTAATAGTTTGCGCAACGTTGTTGCCATTG
CTACAGGCATCGTGGTGTCACGCTCGTCGTTTGGTATGGCTTCATTCAGCTCCGGTTCCCAACGATCAAG
GCGAGTTACATGATCCCCCATGTTGTGCAAAAAAGCGGTTAGCTCCTTCGGTCCTCCGATCGTTGTCAGA
AGTAAGTTGGCCGCAGTGTTATCACTCATGGTTATGGCAGCACTGCATAATTCTCTTACTGTCATGCCAT
CCGTAAGATGCTTTTCTGTGACTGGTGAGTACTCAACCAAGTCATTCTGAGAATAGTGTATGCGGCGACC
GAGTTGCTCTTGCCCGGCGTCAATACGGGATAATACCGCGCCACATAGCAGAACTTTAAAAGTGCTCATC
ATTGGAAAACGTTCTTCGGGGCGAAAACTCTCAAGGATCTTACCGCTGTTGAGATCCAGTTCGATGTAAC
CCACTCGTGCACCCAACTGATCTTCAGCATCTTTTACTTTCACCAGCGTTTCTGGGTGAGCAAAAACAGG
AAGGCAAAATGCCGCAAAAAAGGGAATAAGGGCGACACGGAAATGTTGAATACTCATACTCTTCCTTTTT
CAATATTATTGAAGCATTTATCAGGGTTATTGTCTCATGAGCGGATACATATTTGAATGTATTTAGAAAA
ATAAACAAATAGGGGTTCCGCGCACATTTCCCCGAAAAGTGCCACCTGACGTCGACGGATCGGGAGATCA
ACTTGTTTATTGCAGCTTATAATGGTTACAAATAAAGCAATAGCATCACAAATTTCACAAATAAAGCATT
TTTTTCACTGCATTCTAGTTGTGGTTTGTCCAAACTCATCAATGTATCTTATCATGTCTGGATCAACTGG
ATAACTCAAGCTAACCAAAATCATCCCAAACTTCCCACCCCATACCCTATTACCACTGCCAATTACCTGT
GGTTTCATTTACTCTAAACCTGTGATTCCTCTGAATTATTTTCATTTTAAAGAAATTGTATTTGTTAAAT
ATGTACTACAAACTTAGTAGT
