>Addgene plasmid #48957 | pLEG(R1-R4) #BGV057 | addgene partial sequence | sequence record 72799 | CMV-F 5'-CGCAAATGGGCGGTAGGCGTG-3'
ACCGTCAGATCGCCTGGAGACGCCATCCACGCTGTTTTGACCTCCATAGAAGACACCGACTCTACTAGAG
GATCTGCTAGCACAAGTTTGTACAAAAAAGCTGAACGAGAAACGTAAAATGATATAAATATCAATATATT
AAATTAGATTTTGCATAAAAAACAGACTACATAATACTGTAAAACACAACATATCCAGTCACTATGGCCG
GCGCGGCCGCATTAGGCACCCCAGGCTTTACACTTTATGCTTCCGGCTCGTATAATGTGTGGATTTTGAG
TTAGGATCCGTCGAGATTTTCAGGAGCTAAGGAAGCTAAAATGGAGAAAAAAATCACTGGATATACCACC
GTTGATATATCCCAATGGCATCGTAAAGAACATTTTGAGGCATTTCAGTCAGTTGCTCAATGTACCTATA
ACCAGACCGTTCAGCTGGATATTACGGCCTTTTTAAAGACCGTAAAGAAAAATAAGCACAAGTTTTATCC
GGCCTTTATTCACATTCTTGCCCGCCTGATGAATGCTCATCCGGAATTCCGTATGGCAATGAAAGACGGT
GAGCTGGTGATATGGGATAGTGTTCACCCTTGTTACACCGTTTTCCATGAGCAAACTGAAACGTTTTCAT
CGCTCTGGAGTGAATACCACGACGATTTCCGGCAGTTTCTACACATATATTCGCAAGATGTGGCGTGTTA
CGGTGAAAACCTGGCCTATTTCCCTAAAGGGTTTATTGAGAATATGTTTTTCGTCTCAGCCAATCCCTGG
GTGAGTTTCACCAGTTTTGATTTAAACGTGGCCAATATGGACAACTTCTTCGCCCCCGTTTTCACCATGG
GCAAATATTATACGCAAGGCGACAAGGTGCTGATGCCGCTGGCGATTCAGGTTCATCATGCCGTTTGTGA
TGG
