>Addgene plasmid #48957 | pLEG(R1-R4) #BGV057 | addgene partial sequence | sequence record 73981 | ccdb-rev 5'-ATATGCACCACCGGGTAAAG-3'
GTGCACTGGCCAGGGGGATCACCATCCGTCGCCCGGGCGTGTCAATAATATCACTCTGTACATCCACAAA
CAGACGATAACGGCTCTCTCTTTTATAGGTGTAAACCTTAAACTGCATTTCACCAGCCCCTGTTCTCGTC
AGCAAAAGAGCCGTTCATTTCAATAAACCGGGCGACCTCAGCCATCCCTTCCTGATTTTCCGCTTTCCAG
CGTTCGGCACGCAGACGACGGGCTTCATTCTGCATGGTTGTGCTTACCAGACCGGAGATATTGACATCAT
ATATGCCTTGAGCAACTGATAGCTGTCGCTGTCAACTGTCACTGTAATACGCTGCTTCATAGCATACCTC
TTTTTGACATACTTCGGGTATACATATCAGTATATATTCTTATACCGCAAAAATCAGCGCGCAAATACGC
ATACTGTTATCTGGCTTTTAGTAAGCCGGATCCTCTAGATTACGCCCCGCCTGCCACTCATCGCAGTACT
GTTGTAATTCATTAAGCATTCTGCCGACATGGAAGCCATCACAAACGGCATGATGAACCTGAATCGCCAG
CGGCATCAGCACCTTGTCGCCTTGCGTATAATATTTGCCCATGGTGAAAACGGGGGCGAAGAAGTTGTCC
ATATTGGCCACGTTTAAATCAAAACTGGTGAAACTCACCCAGGGATTGGCTGAGACGAAAAACATATTCT
CAATAAACCCTTTAGGGAAATAGGCCAGGTTTTCACCGTAACACGCCACATCTTGCGAATATATGTGTAG
AAACTGCCGGAAATCGTCGTGGTATTCACTCCAGAGCGATGAAAACGTTTCAGTTTGCTCATGGAAAACG
GTGTAACAAGGGTGAACACTATCCCATATCACCAGCTCACCGTCTTTCATTGCCATACGGAATTCCGGAT
GAGCATTCATCAGGCGGGCAAGAATGTGAATAAAGGCCGGATAAAACTTGTGCTTATTTTTCTTTA
