>Addgene plasmid #48957 | pLEG(R1-R4) #BGV057 | addgene partial sequence | sequence record 75502 | ccdB-fwd 5'-GCATGATGACCACCGATATG-3'
AGTGGCTGATCTCAGCCACCGCGAAAATGACATCAAAAACGCCATTAACCTGATGTTCTGGGGAATATAA
ATGTCAGGCTCCCTTATACACAGCCAGTCTGCAGGTCGACGATATCGGCGCGCCACTAGTCCATAGTGAC
TGGATATGTTGTGTTTTACAGTATTATGTAGTCTGTTTTTTATGCAAAATCTAATTTAATATATTGATAT
TTATATCATTTTACGTTTCTCGTTCAACTTTTCTATACAAAGTTGCCCGGGGTTAACAATCAACCTCTGG
ATTACAAAATTTGTGAAAGATTGACTGGTATTCTTAACTATGTTGCTCCTTTTACGCTATGTGGATACGC
TGCTTTAATGCCTTTGTATCATGCTATTGCTTCCCGTATGGCTTTCATTTTCTCCTCCTTGTATAAATCC
TGGTTGCTGTCTCTTTATGAGGAGTTGTGGCCCGTTGTCAGGCAACGTGGCGTGGTGTGCACTGTGTTTG
CTGACGCAACCCCCACTGGTTGGGGCATTGCCACCACCTGTCAGCTCCTTTCCGGGACTTTCGCTTTCCC
CCTCCCTATTGCCACGGCGGAACTCATCGCCGCCTGCCTTGCCCGCTGCTGGACAGGGGCTCGGCTGTTG
GGCACTGACAATTCCGTGGTGTTGTCGGGGAAGCTGACGTCCTTTCCATGGCTGCTCGCCTGTGTTGCCA
CCTGGATTCTGCGCGGGACGTCCTTCTGCTACGTCCCTTCGGCCCTCAATCCAGCGGACCTTCCTTCCCG
CGGCCTGCTGCCGGCTCTGCGGCCTCTTCCGCGTCTTCGCCTTCGCCCTCAGACGAGTCGGATCTCCCTT
TGGGCCGCCTCCCCGCCTGGAATTAATTCTGCAGTCGAGACCTAGAAAAACATGGAGCAATCACAAGTAG
CAATACAGCAGCTACC
