[The description below was written by a language model from this plasmid's Addgene catalogue record.]
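Description:
pLEG(R1-R4) is an empty lentiviral Gateway destination vector built on the pLEXiPuro backbone (recorded backbone size about 11.2 kb). It was made by excising an attR1-attR4 Gateway cassette with BglII/HpaI and inserting it into the BamHI/HpaI sites of pLEXiPuro, downstream of a CMV promoter. The plasmid carries no gene of interest. It is the recipient in a modular assembly system for building lentiviral vectors for gene expression and gene knockdown in vitro and in vivo.

The attR1 and attR4 sites flank the region replaced during recombination. In a four-way LR reaction, three entry modules are joined in a defined order and inserted in one step: a cDNA in an entry vector, a marker in a pBEG R2-L3 plasmid, and an shRNA in a pBEG R3-L4 plasmid. The result is a lentiviral construct in which the CMV promoter sits upstream of the assembled cDNA-marker-shRNA array, so overexpression, selection or reporting, and knockdown can be combined in a single provirus.

In bacteria the plasmid is selected with both ampicillin and chloramphenicol and is propagated in a ccdB-tolerant strain. This is consistent with a standard Gateway cassette carrying a chloramphenicol resistance gene and the ccdB counter-selection gene, which is lost when recombination succeeds. The record lists hygromycin as the selectable marker, although the parent backbone's name suggests puromycin; the record does not explain this, and no feature table is available to confirm the marker, the viral LTRs or other lentiviral elements.
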