Addgene plasmid #48957: pLEG(R1-R4) #BGV057
Purpose: (Empty Backbone) Lentiviral Destination vector containing AttR1-AttR4 site. Use with 4-way LR reaction with cDNA in entry vector, marker in pBEG R2-L3 plasmids and shRNA in pBEG R3-L4 plasmid (module 2,3,and 4)
Depositing lab: David Dankort. Depositing organization: McGill University. Publication: A modular lentiviral and retroviral construction system to rapidly generate vectors for gene expression and gene knockdown in vitro and in vivo. Geiling B, Vandal G, Posner AR, de Bruyns A, Dutchak KL, Garnett S, Dankort D. PLoS One. 2013 Oct 11;8(10):e76279. doi: 10.1371/journal.pone.0076279. PubMed 24146852.
Backbone
  Vector backbone: pLEXiPuro
  Backbone manufacturer: Open Biosystems
  Backbone size (bp): 11157
  Modifications to backbone: The R1-R4 Gateway cassette was excised with BglII/HpaI and cloned into pLEXiPuro at BamHI/HpaI sites.
  Vector type: Lentiviral
  Promoter: CMV
  Selectable markers: Hygromycin
Growth in bacteria
  Bacterial resistance: Chloramphenicol and Ampicillin, 25 & 100 μg/mL
  Growth temperature: 37°C
  Growth strain: ccdB Survival
  Copy number: Unknown
Gene/Insert
  Cloning method: Gateway Cloning
  Sequencing primers: 5′ CMV-F
Terms and licenses: Academic/Nonprofit Terms; Industry Terms: Not Available to Industry
How to cite: pLEG(R1-R4) #BGV057 was a gift from David Dankort (Addgene plasmid # 48957 ; http://n2t.net/addgene:48957 ; RRID:Addgene_48957)
